>Addgene plasmid #63280 | pFusX1-62 | depositor partial sequence | sequence record 105078 | pFusX1_TTC original sequence
AGTCTTAAGCGTCTCCCCCTGAACCTGACCCCGGACCAAGTGGTGGCTATCGCCAGCAACGGTGGCGGCA
AGCAAGCGCTCGAAACGGTGCAGCGGCTGTTGCCGGTGCTGTGCCAGGACCATGGCCTGACCCCGGACCA
AGTGGTGGCTATCGCCAGCAACGGTGGCGGCAAGCAAGCGCTCGAAACGGTGCAGCGGCTGTTGCCGGTG
CTGTGCCAGGACCATGGCCTGACTCCGGACCAAGTGGTGGCTATCGCCAGCCACGATGGCGGCAAGCAAG
CGCTCGAAACGGTGCAGCGGCTGTTGCCGGTGCTGTGCCAGGACCATGGCCTGACGAGACGTC
