>Addgene plasmid #63280 | pFusX1-62 | depositor partial sequence | sequence record 105079 | FusX1
CGTCTCCCCCTGACCCCGGACCAAGTGGTGGCTATCGAGACCGGCGCCGCTACGGGCGCGTCCCATTCGC
CATTCAGGCTGCGCAACTGTTGGGAAGGGCGATCGGTGCGGGCTCTTCGCTATTACGCCAGCTGGCGAAA
GGGGGATGTGCTGCAAGGCGATTAAGTTGGGAACGCCAGGGTTTTCCCAGTCACGACGTTGTAAAACGAC
GGCCAGTGAGCGCGCGTAATCGACTCACTATAGGGCGAATTGGGTACCGGGCCCCCCCTCGAGGTCCTCC
AGCTTTTGTTCCCTTTAGTGAGGGTTAATTGCGCGCTTGGCGTAATCATGGTCATAGCTGTTTCCTGTGT
GAAATTGTTATCCGCTCACAATTCCACACAACATACGAGCCGGAAGCATAAAGTGTAAAGCCTGGGGTGC
CTAATGAGTGAGCTAACTCACATTAATTGCGTTGCGCTCACTGCCCGCTTTCCACCGGTGGTCTCTGGCG
GCAAGCAAGCGCTCGAAACGGTGCAGCGGCTGTTGCCGGTGCTGTGCCAGGACCATGGCCTGACGAGACG
TCTAGACCAGCCAGGACAGAAATGCCTCGACTTCGCTGCTACCCAAGGTTGCCGGGTGACGCACACCGTG
GAAACGGATGAAGGCACGAACCCAGTGGACATAAGCCTGTTCGGTTCGTAAGCTGTAATGCAAGTAGCGT
ATGCGCTCACGCAACTGGTCCAGAACCTTGACCGAACGCAGCGGTGGTAACGGCGCAGTGGCGGTTTTCA
TGGCTTGTTATGACTGTTTTTTTGGGGTACAGTCTATGCCTCGGGCATCCAAGCAGCAAGCGCGTTACGC
CGTGGGTCGATGTTTGATGTTATGGAGCAGCAACGATGTTACGCAGCAGGGCAGTCGCCCTAAAACAAAG
TTAAACATTATGAGGGAAGCGGTGATCGCCGAAGTATCGACTCAACTATCAGAGGTAGTTGGCGTCATCG
AGCGCCATCTCGAACCGACGTTGCTGGCCGTACATTTGTACGGCTCCGCAGTGGATGGCGGCCTGAAGCC
ACACAGTGATATTGATTTGCTGGTTACGGTGACCGTAAGGCTTGATGAAACAACGCGGCGAGCTTTGATC
AACGACCTTTTGGAAACTTCGGCTTCCCCTGGAGAGAGCGAGATTCTCCGCGCTGTAGAAGTCACCATTG
TTGTGCACGACGACATCATTCCGTGGCGTTATCCAGCTAAGCGCGAACTGCAATTTGGAGAATGGCAGCG
CAATGACATTCTTGCAGGTATCTTCGAGCCAGCCACGATCGACATTGATCTGGCTATCTTGCTGACAAAA
GCAAGAGAACATAGCGTTGCCTTGGTAGGTCCAGCGGCGGAGGAACTCTTTGATCCGGTTCCTGAACAGG
ATCTATTTGAGGCGCTAAATGAAACCTTAACGCTATGGAACTCGCCGCCCGACTGGGCTGGCGATGAGCG
AAATGTAGTGCTTACGTTGTCCCGCATTTGGTACAGCGCAGTAACCGGCAAAATCGCGCCGAAGGATGTC
GCTGCCGACTGGGCAATGGAGCGCCTGCCGGCCCAGTATCAGCCCGTCATACTTGAAGCTAGACAGGCTT
ATCTTGGACAAGAAGAAGATCGCTTGGCCTCGCGCGCAGATCAGTTGGAAGAATTTGTCCACTACGTGAA
AGGCGAGATCACCAAGGTAGTCGGCAAATAACCCTCGAGCCACCCATGACCAAAATCCCTTAACGTGAGT
TACGCGTCGTTCCACTGAGCGTCAGACCCCGTAGAAAAGATCAAAGGATCTTCTTGAGATCCTTTTTTTC
TGCGCGTAATCTGCTGCTTGCAAACAAAAAAACCACCGCTACCAGCGGTGGTTTGTTTGCCGGATCAAGA
GCTACCAACTCTTTTTCCGAAGGTAACTGGCTTCAGCAGAGCGCAGATACCAAATACTGTCCTTCTAGTG
TAGCCGTAGTTAGGCCACCACTTCAAGAACTCTGTAGCACCGCCTACATACCTCGCTCTGCTAATCCTGT
TACCAGTGGCTGCTGCCAGTGGCGATAAGTCGTGTCTTACCGGGTTGGACTCAAGACGATAGTTACCGGA
TAAGGCGCAGCGGTCGGGCTGAACGGGGGGTTCGTGCACACAGCCCAGCTTGGAGCGAACGACCTACACC
GAACTGAGATACCTACAGCGTGAGCATTGAGAAAGCGCCACGCTTCCCGAAGGGAGAAAGGCGGACAGGT
ATCCGGTAAGCGGCAGGGTCGGAACAGGAGAGCGCACGAGGGAGCTTCCAGGGGGAAACGCCTGGTATCT
TTATAGTCCTGTCGGGTTTCGCCACCTCTGACTTGAGCGTCGATTTTTGTGATGCTCGTCAGGGGGGCGG
AGCCTATGGAAAAACGCCAGCAACGCGGCCTTTTTACGGTTCCTGGCCTTTTGCTGGCCTTTTGCTCACA
TGTTCTTTCCTGCGTTATCCCCTGATTCTGTGGATAACCGTATTACCGCCTTTGAGTGAGCTGATACCGC
TCGCCGCAGCCGAACGACCGAGCGCAGCGAGTCAGTGAGCGAGGAAGCGGAAGAGCGCCCAATACGCAAA
CCGCCTCTCCCCGCGCGTTGGCCGATTCATTAATGCAGCTGGCACGACAGGTTTCCCGACTGGAAAGCGG
GCAGTGAGCGCAACGCAATTAATACGCGTACCGCTAGCCAGGAAGAGTTTGTAGAAACGCAAAAAGGCCA
TCCGTCAGGATGGCCTTCTGCTTAGTTTGATGCCTGGCAGTTTATGGCGGGCGTCCTGCCCGCCACCCTC
CGGGCCGTTGCTTCACAACGTTCAAATCCGCTCCCGGCGGATTTGTCCTACTCAGGAGAGCGTTCACCGA
CAAACAACAGATAAAACGAAAGGCCCAGTCTTCCGACTGAGCCTTTCGTTTTATTTGATGCCTGGCAGTT
CCCTACTCTCGCGTTAACGCTAGCATGGATGTTTTCCCAGTCACGACGTTGTAAAACGACGGCCAGTCTT
AAG
