>Addgene plasmid #63280 | pFusX1-62 | addgene partial sequence | sequence record 114257 | pCR8_R1 5'-cgaaccgaacaggcttatgt-3'
GCGTCACCCGGCAACCTTGGGTAGCAGCGAAGTCGAGGCATTTCTGTCCTGGCTGGTCTAGACGTCTCGT
CAGGCCATGGTCCTGGCACAGCACCGGCAACAGCCGCTGCACCGTTTCGAGCGCTTGCTTGCCGCCATCG
TGGCTGGCGATAGCCACCACTTGGTCCGGAGTCAGGCCATGGTCCTGGCACAGCACCGGCAACAGCCGCT
GCACCGTTTCGAGCGCTTGCTTGCCGCCACCGTTGCTGGCGATAGCCACCACTTGGTCCGGGGTCAGGCC
ATGGTCCTGGCACAGCACCGGCAACAGCCGCTGCACCGTTTCGAGCGCTTGCTTGCCGCCACCGTTGCTG
GCGATAGCCACCACTTGGTCCGGGGTCAGGTTCAGGGGGAGACGCTTAAGACTGGCCGTCGTTTTACAAC
GTCGTGACTGGGAAAACATCCATGCTAGCGTTAACGCGAGAGTAGGGAACTGCCAGGCATCAAATAAAAC
GAAAGGCTCAGTCGGAAGACTGGGCCTTTCGTTTTATCTGTTGTTTGTCGGTGAACGCTCTCCTGAGTAG
GACAAATCCGCCGGGAGCGGATTTGAACGTTGTGAAGCAACGGCCCGGAGGGTGGCGGGCAGGACGCCCG
CCATAAACTGCCAGGCATCAAACTAAGCAGAAGGCCATCCTG
