[The description below was written by a language model from this plasmid's Addgene catalogue record.]
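Description:
pFusX1-62 is a component plasmid of the FusX TALE assembly system, a library-based scheme designed for rapid one-step construction of TAL effector arrays. It is built on the FusX1 backbone (about 3.0 kb without insert), is classed as a TALEN vector, and is maintained in E. coli as a high-copy plasmid under spectinomycin selection. The record does not include a feature table, so the origin of replication and other backbone elements are not specified.

The insert is a synthetic, pre-assembled trimer of TALE repeats carrying the repeat variable diresidues NG, NG and HD, which occupy RVD positions 1 to 3 of the final array. By the standard TALE code, NG recognises thymine and HD recognises cytosine, so this module specifies the DNA triplet TTC, as reflected in its alternative name X1_TTC. The trimer was cloned into the backbone through BsaI sites that were destroyed in the process, consistent with Golden Gate-style type IIS cloning, in which the enzyme cuts outside its recognition sequence and leaves seamless junctions.

The plasmid has no expression function of its own: no promoter, tag or reporter is recorded. Instead, it serves as one member of a set of triplet modules for the first position. A user picks the plasmid whose triplet matches the first three bases of the intended target and combines it with modules covering later positions and a receiver vector to build a full-length TALE DNA-binding domain, for TALEN nucleases used in genome editing. The details of that downstream assembly reaction are not given in the record.
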