Addgene plasmid #63280: pFusX1-62
Purpose: Encodes RVD positions 1-3 in TALEN assembly
Depositing lab: Stephen Ekker. Depositing organization: Mayo Foundation for Medical Education and Research. Publication: FusX: A rapid one-step TALE assembly system for genome science. Ma AC, McNulty MS, Tanya PL, Jarryd CM, Martinez-Galvez G, Argue DP, Lee HB, Urban MD, Bullard CE, Blackburn PR, Man TK, Clark KJ, Ekker SC. Hum Gene Ther. 2016 Jun;27(6):451-63. doi: 10.1089/hum.2015.172 PubMed 26854857.
Backbone
  Vector backbone: FusX1
  Backbone size w/o insert (bp): 3013
  Vector type: TALEN
Growth in bacteria
  Bacterial resistance: Spectinomycin, 50 μg/mL
  Growth temperature: 37°C
  Growth strain: DH5alpha
  Copy number: High Copy
Gene/Insert
  Gene/Insert name: NG NG HD (alt name: X1_TTC)
  Species: Synthetic
  Mutation: none
  Cloning method: Restriction Enzyme; 5′ cloning site BsaI (destroyed during cloning); 3′ cloning site BsaI (destroyed during cloning)
  Sequencing primers: 5′ pCR8_F1; 3′ pCR8_R1
Terms and licenses: Academic/Nonprofit Terms; Industry Terms: Not Available to Industry
How to cite: pFusX1-62 was a gift from Stephen Ekker (Addgene plasmid # 63280 ; http://n2t.net/addgene:63280 ; RRID:Addgene_63280)
